>Addgene plasmid #73335 | CpcB•PHLS+Cpc | depositor full sequence | sequence record 135046 | Construct for expressing the cpcB•PHLS-CmR in Synechocystis, encoded from nt=674 to nt=4787 in the submitted sequence.
CACCTAAATTGTAAGCGTTAATATTTTGTTAAAATTCGCGTTAAATTTTTGTTAAATCAGCTCATTTTTT
AACCAATAGGCCGAAATCGGCAAAATCCCTTATAAATCAAAAGAATAGACCGAGATAGGGT
[37 nt withheld, positions 132-168]
AAAGAACGTGGACTCCAACGTCAAAGG
[49 nt withheld, positions 196-244]
T
[91 nt withheld, positions 246-336]
G
[124 nt withheld, positions 338-461]
CCCATTCGCCATTCAGGCTGCGCAACTGTTGGGAAGGGCGATCGGTGCGGGCCTCTTCGCTATTACGCCA
GCTGGCGAAAGGGGGATGTGCTGCAAGGCGATTAAGTTGGGTAACGCCAGGGTTTTCCCAGTCACGACGT
TGTAAAACGACGGCCAGTGAATTGTAATACGACTCACTATAGGGCGAATTGGGTACCGGGCCCCCCCTCG
AGAAGAGTCCCTGAATATCAAAATGGTGGGATAAAAAGCTCAAAAAGGAAAGTAGGCTGTGGTTCCCTAG
GCAACAGTCTTCCCTACCCCACTGGAAACTAAAAAAACGAGAAAAGTTCGCACCGAACATCAATTGCATA
ATTTTAGCCCTAAAACATAAGCTGAACGAAACTGGTTGTCTTCCCTTCCCAATCCAGGACAATCTGAGAA
TCCCCTGCAACATTACTTAACAAAAAAGCAGGAATAAAATTAACAAGATGTAACAGACATAAGTCCCATC
ACCGTTGTATAAAGTTAACTGTGGGATTGCAAAAGCATTCAAGCCTAGGCGCTGAGCTGTTTGAGCATCC
CGGTGGCCCTTGTCGCTGCCTCCGTGTTTCTCCCTGGATTTATTTAGGTAATATCTCTCATAAATCCCCG
GGTAGTTAACGAAAGTTAATGGAGATCAGTAACAATAACTCTAGGGTCATTACTTTGGACTCCCTCAGTT
TATCCGGGGGAATTGTGTTTAAGAAAATCCCAACTCATAAAGTCAAGTAGGAGATTAATTCAATGTTCGA
CGTATTCACTCGGGTTGTTTCCCAAGCTGATGCTCGCGGCGAGTACCTCTCTGGTTCTCAGTTAGATGCT
TTGAGCGCTACCGTTGCTGAAGGCAACAAACGGATTGATTCTGTTAACCGCATCACCGGTAATGCTTCCG
CTATCGTTTCCAACGCTGCTCGTGCTTTGTTCGCCGAACAGCCCCAATTAATCCAACCCGGTGGAAACGC
CTACACCAGCCGTCGTATGGCTGCTTGTTTGCGTGACATGGAAATCATCCTCCGCTATGTTACCTACGCA
ACCTTCACCGGCGACGCTTCCGTTCTAGAAGATCGTTGCTTGAACGGTCTCCGTGAAACCTACGTTGCCC
TGGGTGTTCCCGGTGCTTCCGTAGCTGCTGGCGTTCAAAAAATGAAAGAAGCTGCCCTGGACATCGTTAA
CGATCCCAATGGCATCACCCGTGGTGATTGCAGTGCTATCGTTGCTGAAATCGCTGGTTACTTCGACCGC
GCCGCTGCTGCCGTAGCCCATATGTGTAGTTTGCAAGTTTCTGATCCTATTCCTACCGGACGCCGTTCCG
GTGGTTATCCCCCGGCCTTATGGGATTTCGATACTATTCAATCCCTGAATACCGAATATAAGGGCGAACG
TCACATGCGTCGGGAAGAAGACTTAATTGGTCAAGTTCGGGAAATGTTGGTGCACGAAGTAGAAGATCCC
ACTCCCCAGTTGGAATTCATTGACGATCTGCATAAATTGGGCATTTCCTGCCATTTTGAAAACGAGATTC
TGCAAATTCTCAAATCCATTTATCTCAACCAAAACTATAAACGGGACCTCTATTCTACCAGTTTAGCCTT
CCGTCTCTTGCGTCAATACGGGTTTATCTTGCCGCAGGAAGTTTTTGACTGCTTTAAAAACGAAGAAGGT
ACGGATTTTAAACCCAGCTTCGGCCGGGATATTAAGGGTCTGTTACAGTTGTACGAAGCCTCCTTTTTGT
CCCGGAAGGGGGAAGAAACTTTACAACTCGCCCGCGAATTTGCTACCAAAATCTTGCAAAAGGAAGTCGA
TGAACGGGAATTTGCTACTAAAATGGAATTTCCCAGTCACTGGACCGTACAAATGCCTAACGCTCGGCCT
TTTATCGATGCCTATCGTCGGCGTCCCGACATGAACCCCGTGGTTCTGGAACTCGCCATTCTCGATACCA
ATATCGTGCAAGCTCAGTTTCAAGAAGAATTGAAGGAGACCTCCCGTTGGTGGGAAAGCACGGGGATTGT
TCAAGAACTGCCGTTTGTTCGGGACCGGATTGTGGAAGGTTATTTTTGGACCATTGGTGTTACTCAACGC
CGTGAACACGGTTACGAACGTATTATGACGGCCAAAGTCATCGCTTTGGTGACCTGTTTGGATGATATTT
ATGACGTATATGGCACTATTGAAGAATTGCAACTCTTCACCTCTACGATTCAGCGTTGGGATTTGGAGTC
TATGAAGCAGTTACCGACTTATATGCAGGTAAGCTTCCTGGCCTTGCACAATTTTGTAACCGAAGTGGCC
TATGATACGCTGAAGAAAAAGGGCTACAACTCTACCCCCTATTTGCGGAAGACTTGGGTGGATTTGGTCG
AAAGTTACATTAAGGAAGCCACTTGGTACTATAATGGGTACAAACCCTCTATGCAGGAATACCTCAACAA
CGCCTGGATCTCTGTGGGCAGCATGGCTATTTTGAATCATTTGTTTTTTCGCTTTACTAATGAACGCATG
CATAAGTACCGGGACATGAATCGTGTATCCTCTAATATTGTGCGGTTAGCCGACGATATGGGAACCTCTT
TGGCCGAAGTTGAACGCGGTGACGTGCCCAAAGCTATCCAATGTTACATGAATGAAACGAACGCCTCTGA
GGAGGAGGCCCGCGAATATGTGCGGCGCGTTATCCAGGAAGAATGGGAAAAACTGAACACTGAACTGATG
CGCGACGACGACGATGACGATGATTTCACCTTAAGTAAATACTACTGCGAAGTCGTTGCTAACCTGACCC
GGATGGCTCAGTTCATTTACCAAGATGGTTCCGATGGGTTTGGGATGAAAGATTCCAAAGTAAATCGTTT
ACTGAAAGAAACGCTGATTGAGCGCTATGAGTGAAGATCTGCGGCCGCGTTGATCGGCACGTAAGAGGTT
CCAACTTTCACCATAATGAAATAAGATCACTACCGGGCGTATTTTTTGAGTTATCGAGATTTTCAGGAGC
TAAGGAAGCTAAAATGGAGAAAAAAATCACTGGATATACCACCGTTGATATATCCCAATGGCATCGTAAA
GAACATTTTGAGGCATTTCAGTCAGTTGCTCAATGTACCTATAACCAGACCGTTCAGCTGGATATTACGG
CCTTTTTAAAGACCGTAAAGAAAAATAAGCACAAGTTTTATCCGGCCTTTATTCACATTCTTGCCCGCCT
GATGAATGCTCATCCGGAATTCCGTATGGCAATGAAAGACGGTGAGCTGGTGATATGGGATAGTGTTCAC
CCTTGTTACACCGTTTTCCATGAGCAAACTGAAACGTTTTCATCGCTCTGGAGTGAATACCACGACGATT
TCCGGCAGTTTCTACACATATATTCGCAAGATGTGGCGTGTTACGGTGAAAACCTGGCCTATTTCCCTAA
AGGGTTTATTGAGAATATGTTTTTCGTCTCAGCCAATCCCTGGGTGAGTTTCACCAGTTTTGATTTAAAC
GTGGCCAATATGGACAACTTCTTCGCCCCCGTTTTCACCATGGGCAAATATTATACGCAAGGCGACAAGG
TGCTGATGCCGCTGGCGATTCAGGTTCATCATGCCGTCTGTGATGGCTTCCATGTCGGCAGAATGCTTAA
TGAATTACAACAGTACTGCGATGAGTGGCAGGGCGGGGCGTAATTTTTTTAAGGCAGTTATTGGTGCCCT
TAAACGCCTGGGGATCCTCTGGTTATTTTAAAAACCAACTTTACTCAGGTTCCATACCCGAGAAAATCCA
GCTTAAAGCTGACATATCTAGGAAAATTTTCACATTCTAACGGGAGATACCAGAACAATGAAAACCCCTT
TAACTGAAGCCGTTTCCACCGCTGACTCTCAAGGTCGCTTTCTGAGCAGCACCGAATTGCAAATTGCTTT
CGGTCGTCTACGTCAAGCTAATGCTGGTTTGCAAGCCGCTAAAGCTCTGACCGACAATGCCCAGAGCTTG
GTAAATGGTGCTGCCCAAGCCGTTTATAACAAATTCCCCTACACCACCCAAACCCAAGGCAACAACTTTG
CTGCGGATCAACGGGGTAAAGACAAGTGTGCCCGGGACATCGGCTACTACCTCCGCATCGTTACCTACTG
CTTAGTTGCTGGTGGTACCGGTCCTTTGGATGAGTACTTGATCGCCGGTATTGATGAAATCAACCGCACC
TTTGACCTCTCCCCCAGCTGGTATGTTGAAGCTCTGAAATACATCAAAGCTAACCACGGCTTGAGTGGCG
ATGCCCGTGACGAAGCTAATTCCTACCTCGATTACGCCATCAATGCTCTGAGCTAGGAGCTCCAGCTTTT
GTTCCCTTTAGTGAGGGTTAATTTCGAGCTTGGCGTAATCATGGTCATAGCTGTTTCCTGTGTGAAATTG
TTATCCGCTCACAATTCCACACAACATACGAGCCGGAAGCATAAAGTGTAAAGCCTGGGGTGCCTAATGA
GTGAGCTAACTCACATTAATTGCGTTGCGCTCACTGCCCGCTTTCCAGTCGGGAAACCTGTCGTGCCAGC
TGCATTAATGAATCGGCCAACGCGCGGGGAGAGGCGGTTTGCGTATTGGGCGCTCTTCCGCTTCCTCGCT
CACTGACTCGCTGCGCTCGGTCGTTCGGCTGCGGCGAGCGGTATCAGCTCACTCAAAGGCGGTAATACGG
TTATCCACAGAATCAGGGGATAACGCAGGAAAGAACATGTGAGCAAAAGGCCAGCAAAAGGCCAGGAACC
GTAAAAAGGCCGCGTTGCTGGCGTTTTTCCATAGGCTCCGCCCCCCTGACGAGCATCACAAAAATCGACG
CTCAAGTCAGAGGTGGCGAAACCCGACAGGACTATAAAGATACCAGGCGTTTCCCCCTGGAAGCTCCCTC
GTGCGCTCTCCTGTTCCGACCCTGCCGCTTACCGGATACCTGTCCGCCTTTCTCCCTTCGGGAAGCGTGG
CGCTTTCTCATAGCTCACGCTGTAGGTATCTCAGTTCGGTGTAGGTCGTTCGCTCCAAGCTGGGCTGTGT
GCACGAACCCCCCGTTCAGCCCGACCGCTGCGCCTTATCCGGTAACTATCGTCTTGAGTCCAACCCGGTA
AGACACGACTTATCGCCACTGGCAGCAGCCACTGGTAACAGGATTAGCAGAGCGAGGTATGTAGGCGGTG
CTACAGAGTTCTTGAAGTGGTGGCCTAACTACGGCTACACTAGAAGGACAGTATTTGGTATCTGCGCTCT
GCTGAAGCCAGTTACCTTCGGAAAAAGAGTTGGTAGCTCTTGATCCGGCAAACAAACCACCGCTGGTAGC
GGTGGTTTTTTTGTTTGCAAGCAGCAGATTACGCGCAGAAAAAAAGGATCTCAAGAAGATCCTTTGATCT
TTTCTACGGGGTCTGACGCTCAGTGGAACGAAAACTCACGTTAAGGGATTTTGGTCATGAGATTATCAAA
AAGGATCTTCACCTAGATCCTTTTAAATTAAAAATGAAGTTTTAAATCAATCTAAAGTATATATGAGTAA
ACTTGGTCTGACAGTTACCAATGCTTAATCAGTGAGGCACCTATCTCAGCGATCTGTCTATTTCGTTCAT
CCATAGTTGCCTGACTCCCCGTCGTGTAGATAACTACGATACGGGAGGGCTTACCATCTGGCCCCAGTGC
TGCAATGATACCGCGAGACCCACGCTCACCGGCTCCAGATTTATCAGCAATAAACCAGCCAGCCGGAAGG
GCCGAGCGCAGAAGTGGTCCTGCAACTTTATCCGCCTCCATCCAGTCTATTAATTGTTGCCGGGAAGCTA
GAGTAAGTAGTTCGCCAGTTAATAGTTTGCGCAACGTTGTTGCCATTGCTACAGGCATCGTGGTGTCACG
CTCGTCGTTTGGTATGGCTTCATTCAGCTCCGGTTCCCAACGATCAAGGCGAGTTACATGATCCCCCATG
TTGTGCAAAAAAGCGGTTAGCTCCTTCGGTCCTCCGATCGTTGTCAGAAGTAAGTTGGCCGCAGTGTTAT
CACTCATGGTTATGGCAGCACTGCATAATTCTCTTACTGTCATGCCATCCGTAAGATGCTTTTCTGTGAC
TGGTGAGTACTCAACCAAGTCATTCTGAGAATAGTGTATGCGGCGACCGAGTTGCTCTTGCCCGGCGTCA
ATACGGGATAATACCGCGCCACATAGCAGAACTTTAAAAGTGCTCATCATTGGAAAACGTTCTTCGGGGC
GAAAACTCTCAAGGATCTTACCGCTGTTGAGATCCAGTTCGATGTAACCCACTCGTGCACCCAACTGATC
TTCAGCATCTTTTACTTTCACCAGCGTTTCTGGGTGAGCAAAAACAGGAAGGCAAAATGCCGCAAAAAAG
GGAATAAGGGCGACACGGAAATGTTGAATACTCATACTCTTCCTTTTTCAATATTATTGAAGCATTTATC
AGGGTTATTGTCTCATGAGCGGATACATATTTGAATGTATTTAGAAAAATAAACAAATAGGGGTTCCGCG
CACATTTCCCCGAAAAGTGC
Features (pLannotate 1.2.2; 17 found; start..end, strand, type, name):
     33..461     -  rep_origin     f1 ori (sequence partly withheld): f1 bacteriophage origin of replication; arrow indicates direction of (+) strand synthesis
    466..623     -  CDS            lacZα (fragment): LacZα fragment of β-galactosidase; lacZ fragment
    626..644     +  promoter       T7 promoter: promoter for bacteriophage T7 RNA polymerase
    653..673     -  misc_feature   MCS (fragment): pBluescript multiple cloning site
   1224..1739    +  CDS            cpcB: PHCB_SYNY3 - Experimental evidence at protein level: Swiss-Prot protein existence level 1. Light-harvesting photosynthetic bile pigment-protein from the phycobiliprotein complex (phycobilisome, PBS). Phycocyanin is the major phycobiliprotein in the PBS rod. From Synechocystis sp. (strain PCC 6803 / Kazusa).
   1737..3362    +  CDS            SCS_SALOF (fragment): Experimental evidence at protein level: Swiss-Prot protein existence level 1. Catalyzes the formation of 1,8-cineole from geranyl diphosphate. The enzyme also produces significant amounts of (+)- and (-)-alpha-pinene, (+)- and (-)-beta-pinene, myrcene and (+)-sabinene. From Salvia officinalis (Sage).
   3382..3484    +  promoter       cat promoter: promoter of the E. coli cat gene encoding chloramphenicol acetyltransferase
   3485..4144    +  CDS            CmR: chloramphenicol acetyltransferase; cat; confers resistance to chloramphenicol
   4299..4784    +  CDS            cpcA: PHCA_SYNY3 - Experimental evidence at protein level: Swiss-Prot protein existence level 1. Light-harvesting photosynthetic bile pigment-protein from the phycobiliprotein complex (phycobilisome, PBS). Phycocyanin is the major phycobiliprotein in the PBS rod. From Synechocystis sp. (strain PCC 6803 / Kazusa).
   4806..4824    -  promoter       T3 promoter: promoter for bacteriophage T3 RNA polymerase
   4869..4885    -  protein_bind   lac operator: The lac repressor binds to the lac operator to inhibit transcription in E. coli. This inhibition can be relieved by adding lactose or isopropyl-β-D-thiogalactopyranoside (IPTG). lac repressor encoded by lacI
   4893..4923    -  promoter       lac promoter: promoter for the E. coli lac operon
   4938..4959    -  protein_bind   CAP binding site: CAP binding activates transcription in the presence of cAMP. E. coli catabolite activator protein
   4972..5064    -  CDS            lacI (fragment): lac repressor; lacI; The lac repressor binds to the lac operator to inhibit transcription in E. coli. This inhibition can be relieved by adding lactose or isopropyl-β-D-thiogalactopyranoside (IPTG).
   5247..5835    -  rep_origin     ori: high-copy-number ColE1/pMB1/pBR322/pUC origin of replication
   6006..6866    -  CDS            AmpR: β-lactamase; bla; confers resistance to ampicillin, carbenicillin, and related antibiotics
   6867..6971    -  promoter       AmpR promoter: bla
