[The description below was written by a language model from this plasmid's Addgene catalogue record and pLannotate feature annotations shown in this document.]
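Description:
CpcB•PHLS+Cpc is a 6,991 bp pBluescript KS+–based plasmid that carries a cassette for expressing a phycocyanin β-subunit–β-phellandrene synthase fusion in the cyanobacterium Synechocystis sp. PCC 6803. The backbone provides the high-copy ColE1/pUC origin and the AmpR β-lactamase gene for propagation and ampicillin selection in E. coli. It also retains the f1 origin, flanking T7 and T3 promoters, and remnants of the lacZα/lac promoter region interrupted by the insert. No cyanobacterial replication origin is annotated. The Synechocystis sequences at each end of the cassette are therefore consistent with delivery by homologous recombination into the cpc locus, although the record does not state this explicitly.

The cassette occupies roughly nt 674–4787, between XhoI and SacI cloning sites. It begins with about 550 bp of unannotated sequence upstream of cpcB, presumably containing the cpc operon promoter that the record lists as the driver of expression. The full cpcB coding sequence follows and runs directly into the PHLS open reading frame, creating the CpcB•PHLS fusion. The automated annotation labels this second ORF as a fragment of sage 1,8-cineole synthase, which most likely reflects homology among plant monoterpene synthases rather than its true identity. The record does not state the source species of PHLS. Downstream lie a cat promoter and the CmR chloramphenicol acetyltransferase gene for selecting transformants, then cpcA, which would act as the downstream flank and keep the rest of the cpc operon in place (the "+Cpc" in the name). According to the associated publication title, fusing PHLS to the highly expressed phycocyanin subunit is intended to raise recombinant protein accumulation and β-phellandrene monoterpene production.
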