Addgene plasmid #73335: CpcB•PHLS+Cpc
Purpose: Expresses the PHLS gene as a fusion with the CpcB gene followed by the CmR gene
Depositing lab: Anastasios Melis. Depositing organization: University of California, Berkeley. Publication: A phycocyanin.phellandrene synthase fusion enhances recombinant protein expression and beta-phellandrene (monoterpene) hydrocarbons production in Synechocystis (cyanobacteria). Formighieri C, Melis A. Metab Eng. 2015 Nov;32:116-24. doi: 10.1016/j.ymben.2015.09.010. Epub 2015 Sep 26. PubMed 26410450.
Backbone
  Vector backbone: pBluescript KS+
  Backbone manufacturer: Stratagene
  Backbone size w/o insert (bp): 2877
  Total vector size (bp): 6991
Growth in bacteria
  Bacterial resistance: Ampicillin, 100 μg/mL
  Growth temperature: 37°C
  Growth strain: DH5alpha
  Copy number: High Copy
Gene/Insert
  Gene/Insert name: cpcB•PHLS-CmR
  Species: Synechocystis PCC 6803
  Insert size (bp): 2960
  Promoter: cpc operon
  Cloning method: Restriction Enzyme; 5′ cloning site XhoI (unknown if destroyed); 3′ cloning site SacI (unknown if destroyed)
  Sequencing primers: 5′ TCGAGaagagtccctgaatatc; 3′ gccatcaatgctctgagctag
Terms and licenses: Academic/Nonprofit Terms; Industry Terms: Not Available to Industry
How to cite: CpcB•PHLS+Cpc was a gift from Anastasios Melis (Addgene plasmid # 73335 ; http://n2t.net/addgene:73335 ; RRID:Addgene_73335)
