>Addgene plasmid #73335 | CpcB•PHLS+Cpc | addgene partial sequence | sequence record 138045 | M13-F20 5'-TGTAAAACGACGGCCAGT-3'
GGGCGAATTGGGTACCGGGCCCCCCCTCGAGAAGAGTCCCTGAATATCAAAATGGTGGGATAAAAAGCTC
AAAAAGGAAAGTAGGCTGTGGTTCCCTAGGCAACAGTCTTCCCTACCCCACTGGAAACTAAAAAAACGAG
AAAAGTTCGCACCGAACATCAATTGCATAATTTTAGCCCTAAAACATAAGCTGAACGAAACTGGTTGTCT
TCCCTTCCCAATCCAGGACAATCTGAGAATCCCCTGCAACATTACTTAACAAAAAAGCAGGAATAAAATT
AACAAGATGTAACAGACATAAGTCCCATCACCGTTGTATAAAGTTAACTGTGGGATTGCAAAAGCATTCA
AGCCTAGGCGCTGAGCTGTTTGAGCATCCCGGTGGCCCTTGTCGCTGCCTCCGTGTTTCTCCCTGGATTT
ATTTAGGTAATATCTCTCATAAATCCCCGGGTAGTTAACGAAAGTTAATGGAGATCAGTAACAATAACTC
TAGGGTCATTACTTTGGACTCCCTCAGTTTATCCGGGGGAATTGTGTTTAAGAAAATCCCAACTCATAAA
GTCAAGTAGGAGATTAATTCAATGTTCGACGTATTCACTCGGGTTGTTTCCCAAGCTGATGCTCGCGGCG
AGTACCTCTCTGGTTCTCAGTTAGATGCTTTGAGCGCTACCGTTGCTGAAGGCAACAAACGGATTGATTC
TGTTAACCGCATCACCGGTAATGCTTCCGCTATCGTTTCCAACGCTGCTCGTGCTTTGTTCGCCGAACAG
CCCCAATTAATCCAACCCGGTGGAAACGCCTACACCAGCCGTCGTATGGCTGCTTGTTTGCGTGACATGG
AAATCATCCTCCGCTATGTTACCTACGCAACCTTCACCGGCGACGCTTCCGTTCTAGAAGATCGTTGCTT
GAACGGTCTCCGTGAAACCTACGTTGCCCTGGGTGTTCCCGGTGCTTCCGTAGCTGCTGGCGTTCAAAAA
ATGAAAGAAGCTGCCCTGGACATCGTTAACGATCCCAATGGCATCACCCGTGGTGATTGCAGTGCTATCG
TTGCTGAA
