>Addgene plasmid #73335 | CpcB•PHLS+Cpc | addgene partial sequence | sequence record 138046 | CAT-R 5'-GCAACTGACTGAAATGCCTC-3'
ATCAACGGTGGTATATCCAGTGATTTTTTTCTCCATTTTAGCTTCCTTAGCTCCTGAAAATCTCGATAAC
TCAAAAAATACGCCCGGTAGTGATCTTATTTCATTATGGTGAAAGTTGGAACCTCTTACGTGCCGATCAA
CGCGGCCGCAGATCTTCACTCATAGCGCTCAATCAGCGTTTCTTTCAGTAAACGATTTACTTTGGAATCT
TTCATCCCAAACCCATCGGAACCATCTTGGTAAATGAACTGAGCCATCCGGGTCAGGTTAGCAACGACTT
CGCAGTAGTATTTACTTAAGGTGAAATCATCGTCATCGTCGTCGTCGCGCATCAGTTCAGTGTTCAGTTT
TTCCCATTCTTCCTGGATAACGCGCCGCACATATTCGCGGGCCTCCTCCTCAGAGGCGTTCGTTTCATTC
ATGTAACATTGGATAGCTTTGGGCACGTCACCGCGTTCAACTTCGGCCAAAGAGGTTCCCATATCGTCGG
CTAACCGCACAATATTAGAGGATACACGATTCATGTCCCGGTACTTATGCATGCGTTCATTAGTAAAGCG
AAAAAACAAATGATTCAAAATAGCCATGCTGCCCACAGAGATCCAGGCGTTGTTGAGGTATTCCTGCATA
GAGGGTTTGTACCCATTATAGTACCAAGTGGCTTCCTTAATGTAACTTTCGACCAAATCCACCCAAGTCT
TCCGCAAATAGGGGGTAGAGTTGTAGCCCTTTTTCTTCAGCGTATCATAGGCCACTTCGGTTACAAAATT
GTGCAAGGCCAGGAAGCTTACCTGCATATAAGTCGGTAACTGCTTCATAGACTCCAAATCCCAACGCTGA
ATCGTAGAGGTGAAGAGTTGCAATTCTTCAATAGTGCCATATACGTCATAAATATCATCCAAACAGGTCA
CCAAAGCGATGACTTTGGCCGTCATAATACGTTCGTAACCGTGTTCACGGCGTTGAGTAACACCAATGGT
CCAAAAATAACCTTCCACAATCCGGTCCCGAACAAACGGCAGTTCTTGAACAATCCCCGTGCTTTCCCAC
